>Addgene plasmid #62284 | pcDNA3.1-CHRFAM7A | depositor partial sequence | sequence record 102118 | A partial duplication of CHRNA7 found in human 15q1.3-14
GATGCAAAAATATTGCATCTACCAGCATTTTCAGTTCCAATTGCTAATCCAGCATTTGTGGATAGCTGCA
AACTGTGATATTGCTGATGAGCGCTTTGACGCCACATTCCACACTAACGTGTTGGTGAATTCTTCTGGGC
ATTGCCAGTACCTGCCTCCAGGCATATTCAAGAGTTCCTGCTACATCGATGTACGCTGGTTTCCCTTTGA
TGTGCAGCACTGCAAACTGAAGTTTGGGTCCTGGTCTTACGGAGGCTGGTCCTTGGATCTGCAGATGCAG
GAGGCAGATATCAGTGGCTATATCCCCAATGGAGAATGGGACCTAGTGGGAATCCCCGGCAAGAGGAGTG
AAAGGTTCTATGAGTGCTGCAAAGAGCCCTACCCTGATGTCACCTTCACAGTGACCATGCGCCGCAGGAC
ACTCTACTATGGCCTCAACCTGCTGATCCCCTGTGTGCTCATCTCCGCCCTCGCCCTGCTGGTGTTCCTG
CTTCCTGCAGATTCCGGGGAGAAGATTTCCCTGGGGATAACAGTCTTACTCTCTCTTACCGTCTTCATGC
TGCTCGTGGCTGAGATCATGCCCGCAACATCCGATTCGGTACCATTGATAGCCCAGTACTTCGCCAGCAC
CATGATCATCGTGGGCCTCTCGGTGGTGGTGACGGTGATCGTGCTGCAGTACCACCACCACGACCCCGAC
GGGGGCAAGATGCCCAAGTGGACCAGAGTCATCCTTCTGAACTGGTGCGCGTGGTTCCTGCGAATGAAGA
GGCCCGGGGAGGACAAGGTGCGCCCGGCCTGCCAGCACAAGCAGCGGCGCTGCAGCCTGGCCAGTGTGGA
GATGAGCGCCGTGGCGCCGCCGCCCGCCAGCAACGGGAACCTGCTGTACATCGGCTTCCGCGGCCTGGAC
GGCGTGCACTGTGTCCCGACCCCCGACTCTGGGGTAGTGTGTGGCCGCATGGCCTGCTCCCCCACGCACG
ATGAGCACCTCCTGCACGGCGGGCAACCCCCCGAGGGGGACCCGGACTTGGCCAAGATCCTGGAGGAGGT
CCGCTACATTGCCAACCGCTTCCGCTGCCAGGACGAAAGCGAGGCGGTCTGCAGCGAGTGGAAGTTCGCC
GCCTGTGTGGTGGACCGCCTGTGCCTCATGGCCTTCTCGGTCTTCACCATCATCTGCACCATCGGCATCC
TGATGTCGGCTCCCAACTTCGTGGAGGCCGTGTCCAAAGACTTTGCGTAACCACGCCTGGTTCTGTACAT
GTGGAAAACTC
