>Addgene plasmid #62284 | pcDNA3.1-CHRFAM7A | addgene partial sequence | sequence record 106293 | CMV-F 5'-CGCAAATGGGCGGTAGGCGTG-3'
CTATATAAGCAGAGCTCTCTGGCTAACTAGAGAACCCACTGCTTACTGGCTTATCGAAATTAATACGACT
CACTATAGGGAGACCCAAGCTGGCTAGCGTTTAAACTTAAGCTTGGTACCGAGCTCGGATCCACTAGTCC
AGTGTGGTGGAATTGCCCTTCTCGGTGCCCCTTGCCATTTTCCAGCCGCGCTCCCACGAGGGTCACGGCG
GCGGGGAGAGGTGGAGCCGCGAGAGCTCGGCCGGGGGCCCCGCCTGGTGGTCGCGGCCATGACAGCGGCT
CGGGACAGGCTCCTTTTCCGCGCCCCTCCCGCCGGAGGTGAGGGGAAGATGTCCATGTCAGGGTTCAAGG
CCAAACCGAAGTTACTGGCCTCTATCTTCCAGGAGAACCAGGAGCCACAGCCGCGGCTCACGCCCCACCG
CAACATTAAGATTACAAGTGGACACCTGAGTCAGCAGGACCTGGAATCCCAGATGAGAGAGCTTATCTAC
ACGACTCAGATCTTGTTGTCACCCCCATTATTGACAATCCAAAGGTGCAGAAAGCACTCTGACAAATAAT
GAAACAACCACCATCGGTTAAATTTGATGCAAAAATATTGCATCTACCAGCATTTTCAGTTCCAATTGCT
AATCCAGCATTTGTGGATAGCTGCAAACTGTGATATTGCTGATGAGCGCTTTGACGCCACATTCCACACT
AACGTGTTGGTGAATTCTTCTGGGCATTGCCAGTACCTGCCTCCAGGCATATTCAAGAGTTCCTGCTACA
TCGATGTACGCTGGTTTCCCTTTGATGTGCAGCACTGCAAACTGAAGTTTGGGTCCTGGTCTTACGGAGG
CTGGTCCTTGGATCTGCAGATGCAGGAGGCAGATATCAGTGGCTATATCCCCAATGGAGAATGGGACCTA
GTGGGAATCCCCGGCAAGAGGAGTGAAAGGTTCTATGAGTGCTGCAAAGAGCCCTACCCTGATGTCACCT
TCACAGTGACCATGCGCCGCAGGACACTCTACTATGGCCTCAACCTGCTGATCCCCTGTGTGCTCATCTC
CGCCCTCGCCCTGCTGGTGTTCCTGCTTCCTGCAGATTCCGGGGAGAAGATTTCCCTGG
