>Addgene plasmid #62284 | pcDNA3.1-CHRFAM7A | addgene partial sequence | sequence record 106295 | BGH-rev 5'-TAGAAGGCACAGTCGAGG-3'
GTTAACGGGCCCTCTAGACTCGAGCGGCCGCCACTGTGCTGGATATCTGCAGAATTGCCCTTCCTTGCCC
ATCTGTGAGTTTTCCACATGTACAGAACCAGGCGTGGTTACGCAAAGTCTTTGGACACGGCCTCCACGAA
GTTGGGAGCCGACATCAGGATGCCGATGGTGCAGATGATGGTGAAGACCGAGAAGGCCATGAGGCACAGG
CGGTCCACCACACAGGCGGCGAACTTCCACTCGCTGCAGACCGCCTCGCTTTCGTCCTGGCAGCGGAAGC
GGTTGGCAATGTAGCGGACCTCCTCCAGGATCTTGGCCAAGTCCGGGTCCCCCTCGGGGGGTTGCCCGCC
GTGCAGGAGGTGCTCATCGTGCGTGGGGGAGCAGGCCATGCGGCCACACACTACCCCAGAGTCGGGGGTC
GGGACACAGTGCACGCCGTCCAGGCCGCGGAAGCCGATGTACAGCAGGTTCCCGTTGCTGGCGGGCGGCG
GCGCCACGGCGCTCATCTCCACACTGGCCAGGCTGCAGCGCCGCTGCTTGTGCTGGCAGGCCGGGCGCAC
CTTGTCCTCCCCGGGCCTCTTCATTCGCAGGAACCACGCGCACCAGTTCAGAAGGATGACTCTGGTCCAC
TTGGGCATCTTGCCCCCGTCGGGGTCGTGGTGGTGGTACTGCAGCACGATCACCGTCACCACCACCGAGA
GGCCCACGATGATCATGGTGCTGGCGAAGTACTGGGCTATCAATGGTACCGAATCGGATGTTGCGGGCAT
GATCTCAGCCACGAGCAGCATGAAGACGGTAAGAGAGAGTAAGACTGTTATCCCCAGGGAAATCTTCTCC
CCGGAATCTGCAGGAAGCAGGAACACCAGCAGGGCGAGGGCGGAGATGAGCACACAGGGGATCAGCAGGT
TGAGGCCATAGTAGAGTGTCCTGCGGCGCATGGTCACTGTGAAGGTGACATCAGGGTAGGGCTCTTTGCA
GCACTCATAGAACCTTTCACTCCTCTTGCCGGGGATTCCCACTAGGTCCCATT
