[The description below was written by a language model from this plasmid's Addgene catalogue record.]
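Description:
pcDNA3.1-CHRFAM7A is a mammalian expression plasmid built on the Invitrogen pcDNA3.1 backbone, designed to express the human duplicated α7 nicotinic acetylcholine receptor subunit (CHRFAM7A, also called dupα7 or dhAlpha7) in cultured mammalian cells. It is propagated in E. coli as a high-copy plasmid under ampicillin selection, and the record lists hygromycin as the marker for selecting transfected mammalian cells, consistent with a hygromycin-resistance version of pcDNA3.1. The backbone is recorded as about 5.6 kb and the complete plasmid as about 8 kb. These figures do not add up exactly with the stated 1,638 bp insert, so they should be treated as approximate.

The insert is the human CHRFAM7A cDNA, placed under the control of the CMV immediate-early promoter, which drives strong constitutive transcription in most mammalian cell lines. CHRFAM7A is a human hybrid gene that arose from a partial duplication of CHRNA7, the gene encoding the full-length α7 neuronal nicotinic receptor subunit. The "mutation" noted in the record refers to this natural partial duplication rather than to an engineered change. No epitope tags, fluorescent fusions or other reporters are listed, and the cloning method and sites are not stated. No feature table accompanies the record, so other backbone elements such as the polyadenylation signal and origins of replication are not documented here.

The construct is intended for heterologous expression of the duplicated α7 subunit. The associated study examined whether the duplicated subunits assemble with full-length α7 to form functional nicotinic receptors.
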