Addgene plasmid #62284: pcDNA3.1-CHRFAM7A
Purpose: mammalian expression of human duplicated Alpha7 (CHRFAM7A)
Depositing lab: Sherry Leonard & Henry Lester. Depositing organization: University of Colorado Denver and Anschutz Medical Campus. Publication: The duplicated alpha7 subunits assemble and form functional nicotinic receptors with the full-length alpha7. Wang Y, Xiao C, Indersmitten T, Freedman R, Leonard S, Lester HA. J Biol Chem. 2014 Sep 19;289(38):26451-63. doi: 10.1074/jbc.M114.582858. Epub 2014 Jul 23. PubMed 25056953.
Backbone
  Vector backbone: pcDNA3.1
  Backbone manufacturer: Invitrogen
  Backbone size w/o insert (bp): 5600
  Total vector size (bp): 8000
  Vector type: Mammalian Expression
  Selectable markers: Hygromycin
Growth in bacteria
  Bacterial resistance: Ampicillin, 100 μg/mL
  Growth temperature: 37°C
  Growth strain: Top10
  Copy number: High Copy
Gene/Insert
  Gene/Insert name: CHRFAM7A (alt names: dhAlpha7; Human Alpha7 neuronal nicotinic acetylcholine receptor gene with partial duplication)
  Species: H. sapiens (human)
  Insert size (bp): 1638
  Mutation: partial duplication of CHRNA7
  GenBank ID: 89832 NM_139320.1
  Entrez Gene: CHRFAM7A (a.k.a. CHRNA7, CHRNA7-DR1, D-10, NACHRA7)
  Promoter: CMV
  Cloning method: Unknown
  Sequencing primers: 5′ CTCGGTGCCCCTTGCCATTT; 3′ CCTTGCCCATCTGTGAGTTTTCCAC
Resource information
  A portion of this plasmid was derived from a plasmid made by: Dr. Sherry Leonard Department of Psychiatry, University of Colorado, Denver, CO 80045
Terms and licenses: Academic/Nonprofit Terms; Industry Terms
How to cite: pcDNA3.1-CHRFAM7A was a gift from Sherry Leonard & Henry Lester (Addgene plasmid # 62284 ; http://n2t.net/addgene:62284 ; RRID:Addgene_62284)
